Addgene plasmid #198483: Lenti-guide-puro mPHB2-1
Purpose: lentiviral stable expression of mPHB2 gRNA 1
Depositing lab: Suzanne Pfeffer. Depositing organization: Stanford University. Publication: Genome-wide screen reveals Rab12 GTPase as a critical activator of Parkinson's disease-linked LRRK2 kinase. Dhekne HS, Tonelli F, Yeshaw WM, Chiang CY, Limouse C, Jaimon E, Purlyte E, Alessi DR, Pfeffer SR. Elife. 2023 Oct 24;12:e87098. doi: 10.7554/eLife.87098. PubMed 37874635.
Backbone
  Vector backbone: lenti-guide puro
  Vector type: Mammalian Expression, Lentiviral
  Selectable markers: Puromycin
Growth in bacteria
  Bacterial resistance: Ampicillin, 100 μg/mL
  Growth temperature: 37°C
  Growth strain: NEB Stable
  Copy number: High Copy
Gene/Insert
  Gene/Insert name: mPhb2
  gRNA/shRNA sequence: CATAGTCCAGCCCTAGACGC
  Species: M. musculus (mouse)
  Insert size (bp): 20
  Entrez Gene: Phb2 (a.k.a. BAP, Bap37, Bcap37, REA)
  Promoter: U6
  Cloning method: Restriction Enzyme; 5′ cloning site Unknown (unknown if destroyed); 3′ cloning site Unknown (unknown if destroyed)
  Sequencing primers: 5′ gcctatttcccatgattccttc
Terms and licenses: Academic/Nonprofit Terms; Industry Terms: Not Available to Industry
Depositor comments: Please visit https://www.biorxiv.org/content/10.1101/2023.02.17.529028v1 for bioRxiv preprint.
How to cite: Lenti-guide-puro mPHB2-1 was a gift from Suzanne Pfeffer (Addgene plasmid # 198483 ; http://n2t.net/addgene:198483 ; RRID:Addgene_198483)
