[The description below was written by a language model from this plasmid's Addgene catalogue record and pLannotate feature annotations shown in this document.]
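Description:
Lenti-guide-puro mPHB2-1 is a third-generation-style, self-inactivating HIV-1 lentiviral transfer plasmid built on the lenti-guide puro backbone, designed to deliver a single CRISPR guide RNA against mouse Phb2 (prohibitin 2; also known as BAP, Bap37, Bcap37 or REA) into mammalian cells. It is maintained in E. coli through a high-copy ColE1/pUC-type origin with ampicillin resistance (β-lactamase). The backbone also carries an f1 origin, an SV40 origin and poly(A) signal, and residual lac, T7 and T3 cloning-vector elements.

The viral genome is transcribed in packaging cells from an RSV promoter fused to a truncated 5' LTR. This is followed by the Ψ packaging signal with a partial gag sequence, the Rev response element, and an env fragment. The genome ends in a ΔU3 3' LTR that inactivates LTR promoter activity after integration. Within this frame are two expression units. A human U6 RNA polymerase III promoter drives the 20-nt Phb2-targeting spacer, joined to the Streptococcus pyogenes Cas9 guide RNA scaffold. Downstream of a cPPT/CTS element, an EF-1α core promoter with its intron A drives puromycin N-acetyltransferase, so transduced cells can be selected with puromycin. A WPRE follows to enhance transcript expression.

No Cas9 coding sequence is annotated, so the nuclease must be supplied separately, for example by using cells that already express Cas9. The stated purpose is stable lentiviral expression of the first of the depositor's mPHB2 guides. The associated publication concerns a genome-wide screen for regulators of the Parkinson's disease-linked kinase LRRK2, which suggests use in gene disruption experiments related to that screen. The cloning sites used to insert the spacer are not recorded.
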