Features (pLannotate 1.2.2; 29 found; start..end, strand, type, name):
      3..158     +  CDS            env (fragment): ENV_HV1H2 - Experimental evidence at protein level: Swiss-Prot protein existence level 1. [Transmembrane protein gp41]: Acts as a class I viral fusion protein. Under the current model, the protein has at least 3 conformational states: pre-fusion native state, pre-hairpin intermediate state, and post-fusion hairpin state. During fusion of viral and target intracellular membranes, the coiled coil regions (heptad repeats) assume a trimer-of-hairpins structure, positioning the fusion peptide in close proximity to the C-terminal region of the ectodomain. The formation of this structure appears to d
    162..402     +  promoter       U6 promoter: RNA polymerase III promoter for human U6 snRNA
    432..507     +  misc_RNA       gRNA scaffold: guide RNA scaffold for the Streptococcus pyogenes CRISPR/Cas9 system
    563..680     +  misc_feature   cPPT/CTS: central polypurine tract and central termination sequence of HIV-1
    746..812     +  CDS            small t antigen (fragment): SV40 (simian virus 40) small t antigen
    838..1049    +  promoter       EF-1α core promoter: core promoter for human elongation factor EF-1α
   1050..1988    +  intron         EF-1α intron A: intron upstream of the start codon of human EF-1α
   2010..2609    +  CDS            PuroR (fragment): puromycin N-acetyltransferase; pac from Streptomyces; confers resistance to puromycin
   2625..3213    +  misc_feature   WPRE: woodchuck hepatitis virus posttranscriptional regulatory element
   3264..3283    +  misc_feature   cPPT/CTS (fragment): central polypurine tract and central termination sequence of HIV-1
   3285..3518    +  LTR            3' LTR (ΔU3): self-inactivating 3' long terminal repeat (LTR) from HIV-1
   3596..3717    +  polyA_signal   SV40 poly(A) signal: SV40 polyadenylation signal
   3757..3892    +  rep_origin     SV40 ori: SV40 origin of replication
   3913..3931    -  promoter       T7 promoter: promoter for bacteriophage T7 RNA polymerase
   3939..4094    +  CDS            lacZα (fragment): LacZα fragment of β-galactosidase; lacZ fragment
   4099..4527    +  rep_origin     f1 ori (sequence partly withheld): f1 bacteriophage origin of replication; arrow indicates direction of (+) strand synthesis
   4580..4684    +  promoter       AmpR promoter: bla
   4685..5545    +  CDS            AmpR: β-lactamase; bla; confers resistance to ampicillin, carbenicillin, and related antibiotics
   5716..6304    +  rep_origin     ori: high-copy-number ColE1/pMB1/pBR322/pUC origin of replication
   6487..6579    +  CDS            lacI (fragment): lac repressor; lacI; The lac repressor binds to the lac operator to inhibit transcription in E. coli. This inhibition can be relieved by adding lactose or isopropyl-β-D-thiogalactopyranoside (IPTG).
   6592..6613    +  protein_bind   CAP binding site: CAP binding activates transcription in the presence of cAMP. E. coli catabolite activator protein
   6628..6658    +  promoter       lac promoter: promoter for the E. coli lac operon
   6666..6682    +  protein_bind   lac operator: The lac repressor binds to the lac operator to inhibit transcription in E. coli. This inhibition can be relieved by adding lactose or isopropyl-β-D-thiogalactopyranoside (IPTG). lac repressor encoded by lacI
   6727..6745    +  promoter       T3 promoter: promoter for bacteriophage T3 RNA polymerase
   6773..6999    +  promoter       RSV promoter: Rous sarcoma virus enhancer/promoter
   7000..7180    +  LTR            5' LTR (truncated): truncated 5' long terminal repeat (LTR) from HIV-1
   7227..7352    +  misc_feature   HIV-1 Ψ: packaging signal of human immunodeficiency virus type 1
   7336..7699    +  CDS            HIV-1 gag (fragment): gag protein from human immunodeficiency virus 1; gag
   7794..8130    +  ncRNA          RRE: Accession: RF00036 - HIV Rev response element
>Addgene plasmid #198483 | Lenti-guide-puro mPHB2-1 | addgene full sequence | sequence record 390752 | Addgene NGS Result
TAACAAATTGGCTGTGGTATATAAAATTATTCATAATGATAGTAGGAGGCTTGGTAGGTTTAAGAATAGT
TTTTGCTGTACTTTCTATAGTGAATAGAGTTAGGCAGGGATATTCACCATTATCGTTTCAGACCCACCTC
CCAACCCCGAGGGGACCCAGAGAGGGCCTATTTCCCATGATTCCTTCATATTTGCATATACGATACAAGG
CTGTTAGAGAGATAATTAGAATTAATTTGACTGTAAACACAAAGATATTAGTACAAAATACGTGACGTAG
AAAGTAATAATTTCTTGGGTAGTTTGCAGTTTTAAAATTATGTTTTAAAATGGACTATCATATGCTTACC
GTAACTTGAAAGTATTTCGATTTCTTGGCTTTATATATCTTGTGGAAAGGACGAAACACCGCATAGTCCA
GCCCTAGACGCGTTTTAGAGCTAGAAATAGCAAGTTAAAATAAGGCTAGTCCGTTATCAACTTGAAAAAG
TGGCACCGAGTCGGTGCTTTTTTAAGCTTGGCGTAACTAGATCTTGAGACAAATGGCAGTATTCATCCAC
AATTTTAAAAGAAAAGGGGGGATTGGGGGGTACAGTGCAGGGGAAAGAATAGTAGACATAATAGCAACAG
ACATACAAACTAAAGAATTACAAAAACAAATTACAAAAATTCAAAATTTTCGGGTTTATTACAGGGACAG
CAGAGATCCACTTTGGCGCCGGCTCGAGGGGGCCCGGGTGCAAAGATGGATAAAGTTTTAAACAGAGAGG
AATCTTTGCAGCTAATGGACCTTCTAGGTCTTGAAAGGAGTGGGAATTGGCTCCGGTGCCCGTCAGTGGG
CAGAGCGCACATCGCCCACAGTCCCCGAGAAGTTGGGGGGAGGGGTCGGCAATTGATCCGGTGCCTAGAG
AAGGTGGCGCGGGGTAAACTGGGAAAGTGATGTCGTGTACTGGCTCCGCCTTTTTCCCGAGGGTGGGGGA
GAACCGTATATAAGTGCAGTAGTCGCCGTGAACGTTCTTTTTCGCAACGGGTTTGCCGCCAGAACACAGG
TAAGTGCCGTGTGTGGTTCCCGCGGGCCTGGCCTCTTTACGGGTTATGGCCCTTGCGTGCCTTGAATTAC
TTCCACCTGGCTGCAGTACGTGATTCTTGATCCCGAGCTTCGGGTTGGAAGTGGGTGGGAGAGTTCGAGG
CCTTGCGCTTAAGGAGCCCCTTCGCCTCGTGCTTGAGTTGAGGCCTGGCCTGGGCGCTGGGGCCGCCGCG
TGCGAATCTGGTGGCACCTTCGCGCCTGTCTCGCTGCTTTCGATAAGTCTCTAGCCATTTAAAATTTTTG
ATGACCTGCTGCGACGCTTTTTTTCTGGCAAGATAGTCTTGTAAATGCGGGCCAAGATCTGCACACTGGT
ATTTCGGTTTTTGGGGCCGCGGGCGGCGACGGGGCCCGTGCGTCCCAGCGCACATGTTCGGCGAGGCGGG
GCCTGCGAGCGCGGCCACCGAGAATCGGACGGGGGTAGTCTCAAGCTGGCCGGCCTGCTCTGGTGCCTGG
CCTCGCGCCGCCGTGTATCGCCCCGCCCTGGGCGGCAAGGCTGGCCCGGTCGGCACCAGTTGCGTGAGCG
GAAAGATGGCCGCTTCCCGGCCCTGCTGCAGGGAGCTCAAAATGGAGGACGCGGCGCTCGGGAGAGCGGG
CGGGTGAGTCACCCACACAAAGGAAAAGGGCCTTTCCGTCCTCAGCCGTCGCTTCATGTGACTCCACGGA
GTACCGGGCGCCGTCCAGGCACCTCGATTAGTTCTCGAGCTTTTGGAGTACGTCGTCTTTAGGTTGGGGG
GAGGGGTTTTATGCGATGGAGTTTCCCCACACTGAGTGGGTGGAGACTGAAGTTAGGCCAGCTTGGCACT
TGATGTAATTCTCCTTGGAATTTGCCCTTTTTGAGTTTGGATCTTGGTTCATTCTCAAGCCTCAGACAGT
GGTTCAAAGTTTTTTTCTTCCATTTCAGGTGTCGTGACGTACGGCCACCATGACCGAGTACAAGCCCACG
GTGCGCCTCGCCACCCGCGACGACGTCCCCAGGGCCGTACGCACCCTCGCCGCCGCGTTCGCCGACTACC
CCGCCACGCGCCACACCGTCGATCCGGACCGCCACATCGAGCGGGTCACCGAGCTGCAAGAACTCTTCCT
CACGCGCGTCGGGCTCGACATCGGCAAGGTGTGGGTCGCGGACGACGGCGCCGCCGTGGCGGTCTGGACC
ACGCCGGAGAGCGTCGAAGCGGGGGCGGTGTTCGCCGAGATCGGCCCGCGCATGGCCGAGTTGAGCGGTT
CCCGGCTGGCCGCGCAGCAACAGATGGAAGGCCTCCTGGCGCCGCACCGGCCCAAGGAGCCCGCGTGGTT
CCTGGCCACCGTCGGAGTCTCGCCCGACCACCAGGGCAAGGGTCTGGGCAGCGCCGTCGTGCTCCCCGGA
GTGGAGGCGGCCGAGCGCGCCGGGGTGCCCGCCTTCCTGGAGACCTCCGCGCCCCGCAACCTCCCCTTCT
ACGAGCGGCTCGGCTTCACCGTCACCGCCGACGTCGAGGTGCCCGAAGGACCGCGCACCTGGTGCATGAC
CCGCAAGCCCGGTGCCTGAACGCGTTAAGTCGACAATCAACCTCTGGATTACAAAATTTGTGAAAGATTG
ACTGGTATTCTTAACTATGTTGCTCCTTTTACGCTATGTGGATACGCTGCTTTAATGCCTTTGTATCATG
CTATTGCTTCCCGTATGGCTTTCATTTTCTCCTCCTTGTATAAATCCTGGTTGCTGTCTCTTTATGAGGA
GTTGTGGCCCGTTGTCAGGCAACGTGGCGTGGTGTGCACTGTGTTTGCTGACGCAACCCCCACTGGTTGG
GGCATTGCCACCACCTGTCAGCTCCTTTCCGGGACTTTCGCTTTCCCCCTCCCTATTGCCACGGCGGAAC
TCATCGCCGCCTGCCTTGCCCGCTGCTGGACAGGGGCTCGGCTGTTGGGCACTGACAATTCCGTGGTGTT
GTCGGGGAAATCATCGTCCTTTCCTTGGCTGCTCGCCTGTGTTGCCACCTGGATTCTGCGCGGGACGTCC
TTCTGCTACGTCCCTTCGGCCCTCAATCCAGCGGACCTTCCTTCCCGCGGCCTGCTGCCGGCTCTGCGGC
CTCTTCCGCGTCTTCGCCTTCGCCCTCAGACGAGTCGGATCTCCCTTTGGGCCGCCTCCCCGCGTCGACT
TTAAGACCAATGACTTACAAGGCAGCTGTAGATCTTAGCCACTTTTTAAAAGAAAAGGGGGGACTGGAAG
GGCTAATTCACTCCCAACGAAGACAAGATCTGCTTTTTGCTTGTACTGGGTCTCTCTGGTTAGACCAGAT
CTGAGCCTGGGAGCTCTCTGGCTAACTAGGGAACCCACTGCTTAAGCCTCAATAAAGCTTGCCTTGAGTG
CTTCAAGTAGTGTGTGCCCGTCTGTTGTGTGACTCTGGTAACTAGAGATCCCTCAGACCCTTTTAGTCAG
TGTGGAAAATCTCTAGCAGTACGTATAGTAGTTCATGTCATCTTATTATTCAGTATTTATAACTTGCAAA
GAAATGAATATCAGAGAGTGAGAGGAACTTGTTTATTGCAGCTTATAATGGTTACAAATAAAGCAATAGC
ATCACAAATTTCACAAATAAAGCATTTTTTTCACTGCATTCTAGTTGTGGTTTGTCCAAACTCATCAATG
TATCTTATCATGTCTGGCTCTAGCTATCCCGCCCCTAACTCCGCCCATCCCGCCCCTAACTCCGCCCAGT
TCCGCCCATTCTCCGCCCCATGGCTGACTAATTTTTTTTATTTATGCAGAGGCCGAGGCCGCCTCGGCCT
CTGAGCTATTCCAGAAGTAGTGAGGAGGCTTTTTTGGAGGCCTAGGGACGTACCCAATTCGCCCTATAGT
GAGTCGTATTACGCGCGCTCACTGGCCGTCGTTTTACAACGTCGTGACTGGGAAAACCCTGGCGTTACCC
AACTTAATCGCCTTGCAGCACATCCCCCTTTCGCCAGCTGGCGTAATAGCGAAGAGGCCCGCACCGATCG
CCCTTCCCAACAGTTGCGCAGCCTGAATGGCGAATGGG
[124 nt withheld, positions 4099-4222]
C
[91 nt withheld, positions 4224-4314]
A
[49 nt withheld, positions 4316-4364]
CCTTTGACGTTGGAGTCCACGTTCTTT
[37 nt withheld, positions 4392-4428]
ACCCTATCTCGGTCTATTCTTTTGATTTATAAGGGATTTTGCCGATTTCGGCCTATTGGTTAAAAAATGA
GCTGATTTAACAAAAATTTAACGCGAATTTTAACAAAATATTAACGCTTACAATTTAGGTGGCACTTTTC
GGGGAAATGTGCGCGGAACCCCTATTTGTTTATTTTTCTAAATACATTCAAATATGTATCCGCTCATGAG
ACAATAACCCTGATAAATGCTTCAATAATATTGAAAAAGGAAGAGTATGAGTATTCAACATTTCCGTGTC
GCCCTTATTCCCTTTTTTGCGGCATTTTGCCTTCCTGTTTTTGCTCACCCAGAAACGCTGGTGAAAGTAA
AAGATGCTGAAGATCAGTTGGGTGCACGAGTGGGTTACATCGAACTGGATCTCAACAGCGGTAAGATCCT
TGAGAGTTTTCGCCCCGAAGAACGTTTTCCAATGATGAGCACTTTTAAAGTTCTGCTATGTGGCGCGGTA
TTATCCCGTATTGACGCCGGGCAAGAGCAACTCGGTCGCCGCATACACTATTCTCAGAATGACTTGGTTG
AGTACTCACCAGTCACAGAAAAGCATCTTACGGATGGCATGACAGTAAGAGAATTATGCAGTGCTGCCAT
AACCATGAGTGATAACACTGCGGCCAACTTACTTCTGACAACGATCGGAGGACCGAAGGAGCTAACCGCT
TTTTTGCACAACATGGGGGATCATGTAACTCGCCTTGATCGTTGGGAACCGGAGCTGAATGAAGCCATAC
CAAACGACGAGCGTGACACCACGATGCCTGTAGCAATGGCAACAACGTTGCGCAAACTATTAACTGGCGA
ACTACTTACTCTAGCTTCCCGGCAACAATTAATAGACTGGATGGAGGCGGATAAAGTTGCAGGACCACTT
CTGCGCTCGGCCCTTCCGGCTGGCTGGTTTATTGCTGATAAATCTGGAGCCGGTGAGCGTGGGTCTCGCG
GTATCATTGCAGCACTGGGGCCAGATGGTAAGCCCTCCCGTATCGTAGTTATCTACACGACGGGGAGTCA
GGCAACTATGGATGAACGAAATAGACAGATCGCTGAGATAGGTGCCTCACTGATTAAGCATTGGTAACTG
TCAGACCAAGTTTACTCATATATACTTTAGATTGATTTAAAACTTCATTTTTAATTTAAAAGGATCTAGG
TGAAGATCCTTTTTGATAATCTCATGACCAAAATCCCTTAACGTGAGTTTTCGTTCCACTGAGCGTCAGA
CCCCGTAGAAAAGATCAAAGGATCTTCTTGAGATCCTTTTTTTCTGCGCGTAATCTGCTGCTTGCAAACA
AAAAAACCACCGCTACCAGCGGTGGTTTGTTTGCCGGATCAAGAGCTACCAACTCTTTTTCCGAAGGTAA
CTGGCTTCAGCAGAGCGCAGATACCAAATACTGTTCTTCTAGTGTAGCCGTAGTTAGGCCACCACTTCAA
GAACTCTGTAGCACCGCCTACATACCTCGCTCTGCTAATCCTGTTACCAGTGGCTGCTGCCAGTGGCGAT
AAGTCGTGTCTTACCGGGTTGGACTCAAGACGATAGTTACCGGATAAGGCGCAGCGGTCGGGCTGAACGG
GGGGTTCGTGCACACAGCCCAGCTTGGAGCGAACGACCTACACCGAACTGAGATACCTACAGCGTGAGCT
ATGAGAAAGCGCCACGCTTCCCGAAGGGAGAAAGGCGGACAGGTATCCGGTAAGCGGCAGGGTCGGAACA
GGAGAGCGCACGAGGGAGCTTCCAGGGGGAAACGCCTGGTATCTTTATAGTCCTGTCGGGTTTCGCCACC
TCTGACTTGAGCGTCGATTTTTGTGATGCTCGTCAGGGGGGCGGAGCCTATGGAAAAACGCCAGCAACGC
GGCCTTTTTACGGTTCCTGGCCTTTTGCTGGCCTTTTGCTCACATGTTCTTTCCTGCGTTATCCCCTGAT
TCTGTGGATAACCGTATTACCGCCTTTGAGTGAGCTGATACCGCTCGCCGCAGCCGAACGACCGAGCGCA
GCGAGTCAGTGAGCGAGGAAGCGGAAGAGCGCCCAATACGCAAACCGCCTCTCCCCGCGCGTTGGCCGAT
TCATTAATGCAGCTGGCACGACAGGTTTCCCGACTGGAAAGCGGGCAGTGAGCGCAACGCAATTAATGTG
AGTTAGCTCACTCATTAGGCACCCCAGGCTTTACACTTTATGCTTCCGGCTCGTATGTTGTGTGGAATTG
TGAGCGGATAACAATTTCACACAGGAAACAGCTATGACCATGATTACGCCAAGCGCGCAATTAACCCTCA
CTAAAGGGAACAAAAGCTGGAGCTGCAAGCTTAATGTAGTCTTATGCAATACTCTTGTAGTCTTGCAACA
TGGTAACGATGAGTTAGCAACATGCCTTACAAGGAGAGAAAAAGCACCGTGCATGCCGATTGGTGGAAGT
AAGGTGGTACGATCGTGCCTTATTAGGAAGGCAACAGACGGGTCTGACATGGATTGGACGAACCACTGAA
TTGCCGCATTGCAGAGATATTGTATTTAAGTGCCTAGCTCGATACATAAACGGGTCTCTCTGGTTAGACC
AGATCTGAGCCTGGGAGCTCTCTGGCTAACTAGGGAACCCACTGCTTAAGCCTCAATAAAGCTTGCCTTG
AGTGCTTCAAGTAGTGTGTGCCCGTCTGTTGTGTGACTCTGGTAACTAGAGATCCCTCAGACCCTTTTAG
TCAGTGTGGAAAATCTCTAGCAGTGGCGCCCGAACAGGGACTTGAAAGCGAAAGGGAAACCAGAGGAGCT
CTCTCGACGCAGGACTCGGCTTGCTGAAGCGCGCACGGCAAGAGGCGAGGGGCGGCGACTGGTGAGTACG
CCAAAAATTTTGACTAGCGGAGGCTAGAAGGAGAGAGATGGGTGCGAGAGCGTCAGTATTAAGCGGGGGA
GAATTAGATCGCGATGGGAAAAAATTCGGTTAAGGCCAGGGGGAAAGAAAAAATATAAATTAAAACATAT
AGTATGGGCAAGCAGGGAGCTAGAACGATTCGCAGTTAATCCTGGCCTGTTAGAAACATCAGAAGGCTGT
AGACAAATACTGGGACAGCTACAACCATCCCTTCAGACAGGATCAGAAGAACTTAGATCATTATATAATA
CAGTAGCAACCCTCTATTGTGTGCATCAAAGGATAGAGATAAAAGACACCAAGGAAGCTTTAGACAAGAT
AGAGGAAGAGCAAAACAAAAGTAAGACCACCGCACAGCAAGCGGCCGCTGATCTTCAGACCTGGAGGAGG
AGATATGAGGGACAATTGGAGAAGTGAATTATATAAATATAAAGTAGTAAAAATTGAACCATTAGGAGTA
GCACCCACCAAGGCAAAGAGAAGAGTGGTGCAGAGAGAAAAAAGAGCAGTGGGAATAGGAGCTTTGTTCC
TTGGGTTCTTGGGAGCAGCAGGAAGCACTATGGGTGCAGCGTCAATGACGCTGACGGTACAGGCCAGACA
ATTATTGTCTGGTATAGTGCAGCAGCAGAACAATTTGCTGAGGGCTATTGAGGCGCAACAGCATCTGTTG
CAACTCACAGTCTGGGGCATCAAGCAGCTCCAGGCAAGAATCCTGGCTGTGGAAAGATACCTAAAGGATC
AACAGCTCCTGGGGATTTGGGGTTGCTCTGGAAAACTCATTTGCACCACTGCTGTGCCTTGGAATGCTAG
TTGGAGTAATAAATCTCTGGAACAGATTTGGAATCACACGACCTGGATGGAGTGGGACAGAGAAATTAAC
AATTACACAAGCTTAATACACTCCTTAATTGAAGAATCGCAAAACCAGCAAGAAAAGAATGAACAAGAAT
TATTGGAATTAGATAAATGGGCAAGTTTGTGGAATTGGTTTAACA
